Addgene plasmid #177615: pFRLuc-CoV2-delSS
Purpose: Dual luciferase reporter for SARS-CoV-2 programmed -1 ribosomal frameshifting. Slippery sequence (SS) deleted (negative control).
Depositing lab: Junjie Guo. Depositing organization: Yale University. Publication: Restriction of SARS-CoV-2 replication by targeting programmed -1 ribosomal frameshifting. Sun Y, Abriola L, Niederer RO, Pedersen SF, Alfajaro MM, Silva Monteiro V, Wilen CB, Ho YC, Gilbert WV, Surovtseva YV, Lindenbach BD, Guo JU. Proc Natl Acad Sci U S A. 2021 Jun 29;118(26). pii: 2023051118. doi: 10.1073/pnas.2023051118. PubMed 34185680.
Backbone
  Vector backbone: pmirGLO
  Backbone manufacturer: Promega
  Modifications to backbone: Replaced FLuc stop codon, MCS, SV40 poly(A) signal, and SV40 promoter with FSE
  Vector type: Mammalian Expression, Luciferase
  Selectable markers: Neomycin (select with G418)
Growth in bacteria
  Bacterial resistance: Ampicillin, 100 μg/mL
  Growth temperature: 37°C
  Growth strain: DH5alpha
  Copy number: High Copy
Gene/Insert
  Gene/Insert name: SARS-CoV-2 FSE
  Species: SARS-CoV-2
  Insert size (bp): 86
  Mutation: Slippery sequence deleted
Terms and licenses: Academic/Nonprofit Terms; Industry Terms: Not Available to Industry
How to cite: pFRLuc-CoV2-delSS was a gift from Junjie Guo (Addgene plasmid # 177615 ; http://n2t.net/addgene:177615 ; RRID:Addgene_177615)
