[The description below was written by a language model from this plasmid's Addgene catalogue record and pLannotate feature annotations shown in this document.]
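Description:
pFRLuc-CoV2-delSS is a mammalian dual-luciferase reporter plasmid built on the pmirGLO backbone and designed to measure programmed -1 ribosomal frameshifting directed by the SARS-CoV-2 frameshifting stimulation element (FSE). It is propagated in E. coli as a high-copy plasmid using a ColE1/pUC-type origin with ampicillin selection (AmpR under its own bla promoter), and a ColE1-derived cer site is annotated that helps keep the plasmid monomeric. For mammalian cells, the record lists neomycin/G418 as the selectable marker.

In the parental vector, firefly and Renilla luciferase are expressed from separate cassettes. Here the firefly stop codon, multiple cloning site, SV40 poly(A) signal and SV40 promoter were replaced by an 86 bp SARS-CoV-2 FSE insert. The feature table is consistent with this: on one strand, the mouse PGK promoter is followed by the firefly luc2 coding sequence, the coronavirus FSE, humanized Renilla luciferase, a NeoR/KanR coding region (annotated as a fragment) and a synthetic polyadenylation signal. The two luciferases are therefore joined into a single transcript, with the FSE placed between them. In reporters of this type, the downstream Renilla activity depends on ribosomes shifting frame at the FSE, and the Renilla-to-firefly ratio reports frameshifting efficiency, although the record does not spell out the reading-frame arrangement.

In this version the slippery sequence, the site where the ribosome actually slips back one nucleotide, has been deleted. The construct therefore serves as a negative control, defining the background signal against which frameshifting-competent reporters are compared, for example in studies of compounds or factors that affect SARS-CoV-2 frameshifting.
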