Features (pLannotate 1.2.2; 11 found; start..end, strand, type, name):
     39..538     -  promoter       PGK promoter: mouse phosphoglycerate kinase 1 promoter
    595..878     -  misc_feature   cer region: ColE1-derived recombination site that helps to maintain plasmids as monomers
    994..1582    +  rep_origin     ori: high-copy-number ColE1/pMB1/pBR322/pUC origin of replication
   1740..2600    -  CDS            AmpR: β-lactamase; bla; confers resistance to ampicillin, carbenicillin, and related antibiotics
   2601..2705    -  promoter       AmpR promoter: bla
   2748..2840    +  CDS            tnpA (fragment): TN5P_ECOLX - Also known as tnp. Experimental evidence at protein level: Swiss-Prot protein existence level 1. Mediates transposition of transposon Tn5 by a 'cut and paste' mechanism. First, the monomeric transposase binds the 19 bp inverted DNA repeats flanking the transposon. Then, dimerization of the DNA- bound transposase creates a synaptic DNA complex. After nicking of the first DNA strand, excision of the transposon proceeds through a series of intermediates. The transposase then mediates the insertion of the transposon at a new site by strand transfer. The activity of the wild- type tran
   2861..2909    -  polyA_signal   poly(A) signal: synthetic polyadenylation signal
   2973..3765    -  CDS            NeoR/KanR (fragment): aminoglycoside phosphotransferase from Tn5; aph(3')-II (or nptII); confers resistance to neomycin, kanamycin, and G418 (Geneticin®)
   3816..4745    -  CDS            hRluc: Renilla luciferase human codon-optimized
   4743..4824    -  ncRNA          Corona FSE: Accession: RF00507 - Coronavirus frameshifting stimulation element
   4835..6484    -  CDS            luciferase: firefly luciferase synthetic luc2 version of the luciferase gene
>Addgene plasmid #177615 | pFRLuc-CoV2-delSS | addgene full sequence | sequence record 350040 | Addgene NGS Result
TACCAACAGTACCGGATTGCCAAGCTTGGGCTGCAGGTCGAAAGGCCCGGAGATGAGGAAGAGGAGAACA
GCGCGGCAGACGTGCGCTTTTGAAGCGTGCAGAATGCCGGGCCTCCGGAGGACCTTCGGGCGCCCGCCCC
GCCCCTGAGCCCGCCCCTGAGCCCGCCCCCGGACCCACCCCTTCCCAGCCTCTGAGCCCAGAAAGCGAAG
GAGCAAAGCTGCTATTGGCCGCTGCCCCAAAGGCCTACCCGCTTCCATTGCTCAGCGGTGCTGTCCATCT
GCACGAGACTAGTGAGACGTGCTACTTCCATTTGTCACGTCCTGCACGACGCGAGCTGCGGGGCGGGGGG
GAACTTCCTGACTAGGGGAGGAGTAGAAGGTGGCGCGAAGGGGCCACCAAAGAACGGAGCCGGTTGGCGC
CTACCGGTGGATGTGGAATGTGTGCGAGGCCAGAGGCCACTTGTGTAGCGCCAAGTGCCCAGCGGGGCTG
CTAAAGCGCATGCTCCAGACTGCCTTGGGAAAAGCGCCTCCCCTACCCGGTAGATCTCGATCCTCTACGC
CGGACGCATCGTGGCCGGAGTACTGCGGTTTATCTCGATGGCTACGAGGGCAGACAGTAAGTGGATTTAC
CATAATCCCTTAATTGTACGCACCGCTAAAACGCGTTCAGCGCGATCACGGCAGCAGACAGGTAAAAATG
GCAACAAACCACCCGAAAAACTGCCGCAATCGCGCCTGATAAATTTTAACCGTATGAATACCTATGCAAC
CAGAGGGTACAGGCCACATTACCCCCACTTAATCCACTGAAGCTGCCATTTTTCATGGTTTCACCATCCC
AGCGAAGGGCCATCCAGCGTGCGTTCCTGTATTTCCGGACTATAAAAGGATCTAGGTGAAGATCCTTTTT
GATAATCTCATGACCAAAATCCCTTAACGTGAGTTTTCGTTCCACTGAGCGTCAGACCCCGTAGAAAAGA
TCAAAGGATCTTCTTGAAATCCTTTTTTTCTGCGCGTAATCTGCTGCTTGCAAACAAAAAAACCACCGCT
ACCAGCGGTGGTTTGTTTGCCGGATCAAGAGCTACCAACTCTTTTTCCGAAGGTAACTGGCTTCAGCAGA
GCGCAGATACCAAATACTGTCCTTCTAGTGTAGCCGTAGTTAGGCCACCACTTCAAGAACTCTGTAGCAC
CGCCTACATACCTCGCTCTGCTAATCCTGTTACCAGTGGCTGCTGCCAGTGGCGATAAGTCGTGTCTTAC
CGGGTTGGACTCAAGACGATAGTTACCGGATAAGGCGCAGCGGTCGGGCTGAACGGGGGGTTCGTGCACA
CAGCCCAGCTTGGAGCGAACGACCTACACCGAACTGAGATACCTACAGCGTGAGCTATGAGAAAGCGCCA
CGCTTCCCGAAGGGAGAAAGGCGGACAGGTATCCGGTAAGCGGCAGGGTCGGAACAGGAGAGCGCACGAG
GGAGCTTCCAGGGGGAAACGCCTGGTATCTTTATAGTCCTGTCGGGTTTCGCCACCTCTGACTTGAGCGT
CGATTTTTGTGATGCTCGTCAGGGGGGCGGAGCCTATGGAAAAACGCCAGCAACGCGGCCTTTTTACGGT
TCCTGGCCTTTTGCTGGCCTTTTGCTCACATGTTCTTTCCTGCGTTATCCCCTGATTCTGTGGATAACCG
TATTACCGCCTTTGAGTGAGCTGATACCGGTTGGGCGTCGCTTGGTCGGTCATTTCGAATTACCAATGCT
TAATCAGTGAGGCACCTATCTCAGCGATCTGTCTATTTCGTTCATCCATAGTTGCCTGACTCCCCGTCGT
GTAGATAACTACGATACGGGAGGGCTTACCATCTGGCCCCAGTGCTGCAATGATACCGCGAGACCCACGC
TCACCGGCTCCAGATTTATCAGCAATAAACCAGCCAGCCGGAAGGGCCGAGCGCAGAAGTGGTCCTGCAA
CTTTATCCGCCTCCATCCAGTCTATTAATTGTTGCCGGGAAGCTAGAGTAAGTAGTTCGCCAGTTAATAG
TTTGCGCAACGTTGTTGCCATTGCTACAGGCATCGTGGTGTCACGCTCGTCGTTTGGTATGGCTTCATTC
AGCTCCGGTTCCCAACGATCAAGGCGAGTTACATGATCCCCCATGTTGTGCAAAAAAGCGGTTAGCTCCT
TCGGTCCTCCGATAGTTGTCAGAAGTAAGTTGGCCGCAGTGTTATCACTCATGGTTATGGCAGCACTGCA
TAATTCTCTTACTGTCATGCCATCCGTAAGATGCTTTTCTGTGACTGGTGAGTACTCAACCAAGTCATTC
TGAGAATAGTGTATGCGGCGACCGAGTTGCTCTTGCCCGGCGTCAATACGGGATAATACCGCGCCACATA
GCAGAACTTTGAAAGTGCTCATCATTGGAAAACGTTCTTCGGGGCGAAAACTCTCAAGGATCTTACCGCT
GTTGAGATCCAGTTCGATGTAACCCACTCGTGCACCCAACTGATCTTCAGCATCTTTTACTTTCACCAGC
GTTTCTGGGTGAGCAAAAACAGGAAGGCAAAATGCCGCAAAAAAGGGAATAAGGGCGACACGGAAATGTT
GAATACTCATACTCTTCCTTTTTCAATATTATTGAAGCATTTATCAGGGTTATTGTCTCATGAGCGGATA
CATATTTGAATGTATTTAGAAAAATAAACAAATAGGGGTTCCGCGCACATTTCCCCGAAAAGTGCCACCT
GACGTCTAAGAAACCATTACGTAGAAAGCCAGTCCGCAGAAACGGTGCTGACCCCGGATGAATGTCAGCT
ACTGGGCTATCTGGACAAGGGAAAACGCAAGCGCAAAGAGGATCCTTATCGCTATCGATTCACACAAAAA
ACCAACACACAGATGTAATGAAAATAAAGATATTTTATTGCGGCCATCGTGATGGCAGGTTGGGCGTCGC
TTGGTCGGTCATTTCGAACCCCAGAGTCCCGCTCAGAAGAACTCGTCAAGAAGGCGATAGAAGGCGATGC
GCTGCGAATCGGGAGCGGCGATACCGTAAAGCACGAGGAAGCGGTCAGCCCATTCGCCGCCAAGCTCTTC
AGCAATATCACGGGTAGCCAACGCTATGTCCTGATAGCGGTCCGCCACACCCAGCCGGCCACAGTCGATG
AATCCAGAAAAGCGGCCATTTTCCACCATGATATTCGGCAAGCAGGCATCGCCATGGGTCACGACGAGAT
CCTCGCCGTCGGGCATGCGCGCCTTGAGCCTGGCGAACAGTTCGGCTGGCGCGAGCCCCTGATGCTCTTC
GTCCAGATCATCCTGATCGACAAGACCGGCTTCCATCCGAGTACGTGCTCGCTCGATGCGATGTTTCGCT
TGGTGGTCGAATGGGCAGGTAGCCGGATCAAGCGTATGCAGCCGCCGCATTGCATCAGCCATGATGGATA
CTTTCTCGGCAGGAGCAAGGTGAGATGACAGGAGATCCTGCCCCGGCACTTCGCCCAATAGCAGCCAGTC
CCTTCCCGCTTCAGTGACAACGTCGAGCACAGCTGCGCAAGGAACGCCCGTCGTGGCCAGCCACGATAGC
CGCGCTGCCTCGTCCTGCAGTTCATTCAGGGCACCGGACAGGTCGGTCTTGACAAAAAGAACCGGGCGCC
CCTGCGCTGACAGCCGGAACACGGCGGCATCAGAGCAGCCGATTGTCTGTTGTGCCCAGTCATAGCCGAA
TAGCCTCTCCACCCAAGCGGCCGGAGAACCTGCGTGCAATCCATCTTGTTCAATCCCTCCGGAGCCTCCG
CCACCTGATCCGCCACCTCCGCTCCCACCACCGGTCTGCTCGTTCTTCAGCACGCGCTCCACGAAGCTCT
TGATGTACTTACCCATTTCATCTGGAGCGTCCTCCTGGCTGAAGTGGAGGCCCTTCACCTTCACGAACTC
GGTGTTAGGGAACTTCTTAGCTCCCTCGACAATAGCGTTGGAAAAGAACCCAGGGTCGGACTCGATGAAC
ATCTTAGGCAGATCGTCGCTGGCCCGAAGGTAGGCGTTGTAGTTGCGGACAATCTGGACGACGTCGGGCT
TGCCTCCCTTAACGAGAGGGATCTCGCGAGGCCAGGAGAGGGTAGGCCGTCTAACCTCGCCCTTCTCCTT
GAATGGCTCCAGGTAGGCAGCGAACTCCTCAGGCTCCAGTTTCCGCATGATCTTGCTTGGGAGCATGGTC
TCGACGAAGAAGTTATTCTCAAGCACCATTTTCTCGCCCTCTTCGCTCTTGATCAGGGCGATATCCTCCT
CGATGTCAGGCCACTCGTCCCAGGACTCGATCACGTCCACGACACTCTCAGCATGGACGATGGCCTTGAT
CTTGTCTTGGTGCTCGTAGGAGTAGTGAAAGGCCAGACAAGCCCCCCAGTCGTGGCCCACAAAGATGATT
TTCTTTGGAAGGTTCAGCAGCTCGAACCAAGCGGTGAGGTACTTGTAGTGATCCAGGAGGCGATATGAGC
CATTCCCGCTCTTGCCGGACTTACCCATTCCGATCAGATCAGGGATGATGCATCTAGCCACGGGCTCGAT
GTGAGGCACGACGTGCCTCCACAGGTAGCTGGAGGCAGCGTTACCATGCAGAAAAATCACGGCGTTCTCG
GCGTGCTTCTCGGAATCATAGTAGTTGATGAAGGAGTCCAGCACGTTCATTTGCTTGCAGCGAGCCCACC
ACTGAGGCCCAGTGATCATGCGTTTGCGTTGCTCGGGGTCGTACACCTTGGAAGCGTCAAAAGCCCTGTA
TACGACATCAGTACTAGTGCCTGTGCCGCACGGTGTAAGACGGGCTGCACTTACACCGCAAACCCAAACG
AGTTCACGGCGATCTTGCCGCCCTTCTTGGCCTTAATGAGAATCTCGCGGATCTTGCGGGCGTCCAACTT
GCCGGTCAGTCCTTTAGGCACCTCGTCCACGAACACAACACCACCGCGCAGCTTCTTGGCGGTTGTAACC
TGGCTGGCCACATAGTCCACGATCTCCTTCTCGGTCATGGTTTTACCGTGTTCCAGCACGACGACTGCGG
CGGGCAGCTCGCCGGCATCGTCGTCGGGCAGGCCGGCGACCCCGGCGTCGAAGATGTTGGGGTGTTGCAG
CAGGATGCTCTCCAGTTCGGCTGGGGCTACCTGGTAGCCCTTGTATTTGATCAGGCTCTTCAGCCGGTCC
ACGATGAAGAAGTGCTCGTCCTCGTCCCAGTAGGCGATGTCGCCGCTGTGCAGCCAGCCGTCCTTGTCGA
TGAGAGCGTTTGTAGCCTCGGGGTTGTTAACGTAGCCGCTCATGATCATGGGGCCACGGACGCACAGCTC
GCCGCGCTGGTTCACACCCAGTGTCTTACCGGTGTCCAAGTCCACCACCTTAGCCTCGAAGAAGGGCACC
ACCTTGCCTACTGCGCCAGGCTTGTCGTCCCCTTCGGGGGTGATCAGAATGGCGCTGGTTGTTTCTGTCA
GGCCGTAGCCCTGGCGGATGCCTGGTAGGTGGAAGCGTTTGGCCACGGCCTCACCTACCTCCTTGCTGAG
CGGCGCCCCGCCGCTGGCGATCTCGTGCAAGTTGCTTAGGTCGTACTTGTCGATGAGAGTGCTCTTAGCG
AAGAAGCTAAATAGTGTGGGCACCAGCAGGGCAGATTGAATCTTATAGTCTTGCAAGCTGCGCAAGAATA
GCTCCTCCTCGAAGCGGTACATGAGCACGACCCGAAAGCCGCAGATCAAGTAGCCCAGCGTGGTGAACAT
GCCGAAGCCGTGGTGAAATGGCACCACGCTGAGGATAGCGGTGTCGGGGATGATCTGGTTGCCGAAGATG
GGGTCGCGGGCATGACTGAATCGGACACAAGCGGTGCGGTGCGGTAGGGCTACGCCCTTGGGCAATCCGG
TACTGCCACTACTGTTCATGATCAGGGCGATGGTTTTGTCCCGGTCGAAGCTCTCGGGCACGAAGTCGTA
CTCGTTGAAGCCGGGTGGCAAATGGGAAGTCACGAAGGTGTACATGCTTTGGAAGCCCTGGTAGTCGGTC
TTGCTATCCATGATGATGATCTTTTGTATGATCGGTAGCTTCTTTTGCACGTTGAGGATCTTTTGCAGCC
CTTTCTTGCTCACGAATACGACGGTGGGCTGGCTGATGCCCATGCTGTTCAGCAGCTCGCGCTCGTTGTA
GATGTCGTTAGCTGGGGCCACAGCCACACCGATGAACAGGGCACCCAACACGGGCATGAAGAACTGCAAG
CTATTCTCGCTGCACACCACGATCCGATGGTTTGTATTCAGCCCATAGCGCTTCATAGCTTCTGCCAGCC
GAACGCTCATCTCGAAGTACTCGGCGTAGGTAATGTCCACCTCGATATGTGCGTCGGTAAAGGCGATGGT
GCCGGGCACCAGGGCGTAGCGCTTCATGGCTTTGTGCAGCTGCTCGCCGGCGGTCCCGTCTTCGAGTGGG
TAGAATGGCGCTGGGCCCTTCTTAATGTTTTTGGCATCTTCCATGGTGGCTT
